Addgene plasmid #114084: pCAG-NLS(SV40)x2-rAPOBEC1-gs-XTEN-gs-hdenAsCas12a(E174R/S542R/K548R/D908A)-gs-UGI-NLS(SV40)(enAsBE1.4) (RTW1028)
Purpose: CAG promoter expression plasmid for human codon optimized enAsBE1.4
Depositing lab: Keith Joung & Benjamin Kleinstiver. Depositing organization: Massachusetts General Hospital. Publication: Engineered CRISPR-Cas12a variants with increased activities and improved targeting ranges for gene, epigenetic and base editing. Kleinstiver BP, Sousa AA, Walton RT, Tak YE, Hsu JY, Clement K, Welch MM, Horng JE, Malagon-Lopez J, Scarfo I, Maus MV, Pinello L, Aryee MJ, Joung JK. Nat Biotechnol. 2019 Feb 11. pii: 10.1038/s41587-018-0011-0. doi: 10.1038/s41587-018-0011-0. PubMed 30742127.
Backbone
  Vector backbone: pCAG-CFP
  Backbone manufacturer: Cepko Lab (Addgene plasmid #11179)
  Vector type: Mammalian Expression
Growth in bacteria
  Bacterial resistance: Ampicillin, 100 μg/mL
  Growth temperature: 37°C
  Growth strain: DH5alpha
  Copy number: High Copy
Gene/Insert
  Gene/Insert name: DNase-inactive (D908A) enAsCas12a (E174R/S542R/K548R) fused to N-terminal rAPOBEC1 and C-terminal UGI (enAsBE1.4) (alt name: RTW1028)
  Species: Synthetic
  Mutation: E174R, S542R, K548R and D908A, human codon optimized
  Tag / fusion protein: 2x SV40 NLS (N terminal on insert); SV40 NLS (C terminal on insert)
  Cloning method: Gibson Cloning
Terms and licenses: Academic/Nonprofit Terms; Industry Terms: Not Available to Industry
How to cite: pCAG-NLS(SV40)x2-rAPOBEC1-gs-XTEN-gs-hdenAsCas12a(E174R/S542R/K548R/D908A)-gs-UGI-NLS(SV40)(enAsBE1.4) (RTW1028) was a gift from Keith Joung & Benjamin Kleinstiver (Addgene plasmid # 114084 ; http://n2t.net/addgene:114084 ; RRID:Addgene_114084)
