[The description below was written by a language model from this plasmid's Addgene catalogue record and pLannotate feature annotations shown in this document.]
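Description:
pCAG-NLS(SV40)x2-rAPOBEC1-gs-XTEN-gs-hdenAsCas12a(E174R/S542R/K548R/D908A)-gs-UGI-NLS(SV40), also called enAsBE1.4 or RTW1028, is a mammalian expression plasmid of about 9.9 kb built by Gibson cloning in the pCAG-CFP backbone. It is maintained in E. coli as a high-copy plasmid through a ColE1/pUC-type origin and selected with ampicillin via the bla gene and its promoter. The backbone also carries remnants of lac regulatory sequence, an SV40 origin of replication and an SV40 poly(A) signal. No mammalian selection marker is annotated.

The payload is a single human codon-optimized open reading frame driven by the CAG promoter (CMV enhancer, chicken β-actin promoter and a chimeric β-actin/β-globin intron) and terminated by the rabbit β-globin polyadenylation signal. It encodes a cytosine base editor. Two N-terminal SV40 nuclear localization signals precede the rat APOBEC1 cytidine deaminase, which is joined through a glycine-serine/XTEN linker to Acidaminococcus Cas12a (AsCpf1). Cas12a is followed by the phage PBS2 uracil glycosylase inhibitor (UGI) and a C-terminal SV40 NLS. The Cas12a moiety carries the "enhanced" E174R/S542R/K548R substitutions, which the associated publication links to increased activity and a broader targeting range, plus D908A, which inactivates its DNase activity. The protein therefore binds crRNA-specified sites without cutting, letting APOBEC1 deaminate cytosines to uracil while UGI blocks uracil excision, which favours C-to-T conversion.

The short "ABE(7.10)" hit between APOBEC1 and Cas12a most likely reflects the shared linker sequence rather than any adenine deaminase, and the small HBB fragment sits in the β-globin 3′ region. The depositor and sequencing-derived records differ slightly in length but show the same feature layout. No crRNA cassette is annotated, so the guide has to be supplied separately.
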