Features (pLannotate 1.2.2; 21 found; start..end, strand, type, name):
      4..383     +  enhancer       CMV enhancer: human cytomegalovirus immediate early enhancer
    386..661     +  promoter       chicken β-actin promoter: No description available
    662..1670    +  intron         chimeric intron: chimera between introns from chicken β-actin and rabbit β-globin
   1719..1755    +  misc_feature   MCS (fragment): multiple cloning site
   1835..2518    +  CDS            Apobec1: ABEC1_RAT - Experimental evidence at protein level: Swiss-Prot protein existence level 1. Catalytic component of the apolipoprotein B mRNA editing enzyme complex which is responsible for the postranscriptional editing of a CAA codon for Gln to a UAA codon for stop in the APOB mRNA. May also play a role in the epigenetic regulation of gene expression by participating in DNA demethylation. From Rattus norvegicus (Rat).
   2519..2592    +  CDS            ABE(7.10) (fragment): adenine base editor comprising wild-type E. coli TadA fused to the evolved TadA*(7.10) mutant (Gaudelli et al., 2017)
   2615..6532    +  CDS            AsCpf1: CRISPR-associated protein from Acidaminococcus sp. BV3L6 (Zetsche et al., 2015)
   6563..6811    +  CDS            UGI: UNGI_BPPB2 - Experimental evidence at protein level: Swiss-Prot protein existence level 1. This protein binds specifically and reversibly to the host uracil-DNA glycosylase, preventing removal of uracil residues from PBS2 DNA by the host uracil-excision repair system. From Bacillus phage PBS2 (Bacteriophage PBS2).
   6857..6928    +  CDS            HBB (fragment): HBB_PONPY - Experimental evidence at transcript level: Swiss-Prot protein existence level 2. Involved in oxygen transport from the lung to the various peripheral tissues. From Pongo pygmaeus (Bornean orangutan).
   6999..7054    +  polyA_signal   β-globin poly(A) signal: rabbit β-globin polyadenylation signal (Gil and Proudfoot, 1987)
   7437..7453    -  protein_bind   lac operator: The lac repressor binds to the lac operator to inhibit transcription in E. coli. This inhibition can be relieved by adding lactose or isopropyl-β-D-thiogalactopyranoside (IPTG). lac repressor encoded by lacI
   7461..7491    -  promoter       lac promoter: promoter for the E. coli lac operon
   7506..7527    -  protein_bind   CAP binding site: CAP binding activates transcription in the presence of cAMP. E. coli catabolite activator protein
   7540..7579    -  CDS            lacI (fragment): lac repressor; lacI; The lac repressor binds to the lac operator to inhibit transcription in E. coli. This inhibition can be relieved by adding lactose or isopropyl-β-D-thiogalactopyranoside (IPTG).
   7586..7608    +  promoter       SV40 promoter (fragment): SV40 enhancer and early promoter
   7632..7767    +  rep_origin     SV40 ori: SV40 origin of replication
   7787..7921    +  polyA_signal   SV40 poly(A) signal: SV40 polyadenylation signal
   7923..7977    -  CDS            lacI (fragment): lac repressor; lacI; The lac repressor binds to the lac operator to inhibit transcription in E. coli. This inhibition can be relieved by adding lactose or isopropyl-β-D-thiogalactopyranoside (IPTG).
   8160..8748    -  rep_origin     ori: high-copy-number ColE1/pMB1/pBR322/pUC origin of replication
   8919..9779    -  CDS            AmpR: β-lactamase; bla; confers resistance to ampicillin, carbenicillin, and related antibiotics
   9780..9884    -  promoter       AmpR promoter: bla
>Addgene plasmid #114084 | pCAG-NLS(SV40)x2-rAPOBEC1-gs-XTEN-gs-hdenAsCas12a(E174R/S542R/K548R/D908A)-gs-UGI-NLS(SV40)(enAsBE1.4) (RTW1028) | depositor full sequence | sequence record 215562 | pCAG-NLS(SV40)x2-rAPOBEC1-gs-XTEN-gs-hdenAsCas12a(E174R/S542R/K548R/D908A)-gs-UGI-NLS(SV40)(enAsBE1.4) (RTW1028) sequence 9910 bps
GTCGACATTGATTATTGACTAGTTATTAATAGTAATCAATTACGGGGTCATTAGTTCATAGCCCATATAT
GGAGTTCCGCGTTACATAACTTACGGTAAATGGCCCGCCTGGCTGACCGCCCAACGACCCCCGCCCATTG
ACGTCAATAATGACGTATGTTCCCATAGTAACGCCAATAGGGACTTTCCATTGACGTCAATGGGTGGACT
ATTTACGGTAAACTGCCCACTTGGCAGTACATCAAGTGTATCATATGCCAAGTACGCCCCCTATTGACGT
CAATGACGGTAAATGGCCCGCCTGGCATTATGCCCAGTACATGACCTTATGGGACTTTCCTACTTGGCAG
TACATCTACGTATTAGTCATCGCTATTACCATGGGTCGAGGTGAGCCCCACGTTCTGCTTCACTCTCCCC
ATCTCCCCCCCCTCCCCACCCCCAATTTTGTATTTATTTATTTTTTAATTATTTTGTGCAGCGATGGGGG
CGGGGGGGGGGGGGGCGCGCGCCAGGCGGGGCGGGGCGGGGCGAGGGGCGGGGCGGGGCGAGGCGGAGAG
GTGCGGCGGCAGCCAATCAGAGCGGCGCGCTCCGAAAGTTTCCTTTTATGGCGAGGCGGCGGCGGCGGCG
GCCCTATAAAAAGCGAAGCGCGCGGCGGGCGGGAGTCGCTGCGTTGCCTTCGCCCCGTGCCCCGCTCCGC
GCCGCCTCGCGCCGCCCGCCCCGGCTCTGACTGACCGCGTTACTCCCACAGGTGAGCGGGCGGGACGGCC
CTTCTCCTCCGGGCTGTAATTAGCGCTTGGTTTAATGACGGCTCGTTTCTTTTCTGTGGCTGCGTGAAAG
CCTTAAAGGGCTCCGGGAGGGCCCTTTGTGCGGGGGGGAGCGGCTCGGGGGGTGCGTGCGTGTGTGTGTG
CGTGGGGAGCGCCGCGTGCGGCCCGCGCTGCCCGGCGGCTGTGAGCGCTGCGGGCGCGGCGCGGGGCTTT
GTGCGCTCCGCGTGTGCGCGAGGGGAGCGCGGCCGGGGGCGGTGCCCCGCGGTGCGGGGGGGCTGCGAGG
GGAACAAAGGCTGCGTGCGGGGTGTGTGCGTGGGGGGGTGAGCAGGGGGTGTGGGCGCGGCGGTCGGGCT
GTAACCCCCCCCTGCACCCCCCTCCCCGAGTTGCTGAGCACGGCCCGGCTTCGGGTGCGGGGCTCCGTGC
GGGGCGTGGCGCGGGGCTCGCCGTGCCGGGCGGGGGGTGGCGGCAGGTGGGGGTGCCGGGCGGGGCGGGG
CCGCCTCGGGCCGGGGAGGGCTCGGGGGAGGGGCGCGGCGGCCCCGGAGCGCCGGCGGCTGTCGAGGCGC
GGCGAGCCGCAGCCATTGCCTTTTATGGTAATCGTGCGAGAGGGCGCAGGGACTTCCTTTGTCCCAAATC
TGGCGGAGCCGAAATCTGGGAGGCGCCGCCGCACCCCCTCTAGCGGGCGCGGGCGAAGCGGTGCGGCGCC
GGCAGGAAGGAAATGGGCGGGGAGGGCCTTCGTGCGTCGCCGCGCCGCCGTCCCCTTCTCCATCTCCAGC
CTCGGGGCTGCCGCAGGGGGACGGCTGCCTTCGGGGGGGACGGGGCAGGGCGGGGTTCGGCTTCTGGCGT
GTGACCGGCGGCTCTAGAGCCTCTGCTAACCATGTTCATGCCTTCTTCTTTTTCCTACAGCTCCTGGGCA
ACGTGCTGGTTATTGTGCTGTCTCATCATTTTGGCAAAGAATTCTGCAGTCGACGGTACCGCGGGCCCGG
GATCCACCGGTCGCCACCATGGGCCCAAAGAAAAAGAGGAAAGTCGGCAGTGGACCTAAAAAGAAACGAA
AGGTTGGGTCAGGTAGCTCAGAGACTGGCCCAGTGGCTGTGGACCCCACATTGAGACGGCGGATCGAGCC
CCATGAGTTTGAGGTATTCTTCGATCCGAGAGAGCTCCGCAAGGAGACCTGCCTGCTTTACGAAATTAAT
TGGGGGGGCCGGCACTCCATTTGGCGACATACATCACAGAACACTAACAAGCACGTCGAAGTCAACTTCA
TCGAGAAGTTCACGACAGAAAGATATTTCTGTCCGAACACAAGGTGCAGCATTACCTGGTTTCTCAGCTG
GAGCCCATGCGGCGAATGTAGTAGGGCCATCACTGAATTCCTGTCAAGGTATCCCCACGTCACTCTGTTT
ATTTACATCGCAAGGCTGTACCACCACGCTGACCCCCGCAATCGACAAGGCCTGCGGGATTTGATCTCTT
CAGGTGTGACTATCCAAATTATGACTGAGCAGGAGTCAGGATACTGCTGGAGAAACTTTGTGAATTATAG
CCCGAGTAATGAAGCCCACTGGCCTAGGTATCCCCATCTGTGGGTACGACTGTACGTTCTTGAACTGTAC
TGCATCATACTGGGCCTGCCTCCTTGTCTCAACATTCTGAGAAGGAAGCAGCCACAGCTGACATTCTTTA
CCATCGCTCTTCAGTCTTGTCATTACCAGCGACTGCCCCCACACATTCTCTGGGCCACCGGGTTGAAATC
TGGTGGTTCTTCTGGTGGTTCTAGCGGCAGCGAGACTCCCGGGACCTCAGAGTCCGCCACACCCGAAAGT
TCCGGAGGGAGTAGCGGCGGGTCTACACAGTTCGAGGGCTTTACCAACCTGTATCAGGTGAGCAAGACAC
TGCGGTTTGAGCTGATCCCACAGGGCAAGACCCTGAAGCACATCCAGGAGCAGGGCTTCATCGAGGAGGA
CAAGGCCCGCAATGATCACTACAAGGAGCTGAAGCCCATCATCGATCGGATCTACAAGACCTATGCCGAC
CAGTGCCTGCAGCTGGTGCAGCTGGATTGGGAGAACCTGAGCGCCGCCATCGACTCCTATAGAAAGGAGA
AAACCGAGGAGACAAGGAACGCCCTGATCGAGGAGCAGGCCACATATCGCAATGCCATCCACGACTACTT
CATCGGCCGGACAGACAACCTGACCGATGCCATCAATAAGAGACACGCCGAGATCTACAAGGGCCTGTTC
AAGGCCGAGCTGTTTAATGGCAAGGTGCTGAAGCAGCTGGGCACCGTGACCACAACCGAGCACGAGAACG
CCCTGCTGCGGAGCTTCGACAAGTTTACAACCTACTTCTCCGGCTTTTATAGAAACAGGAAGAACGTGTT
CAGCGCCGAGGATATCAGCACAGCCATCCCACACCGCATCGTGCAGGACAACTTCCCCAAGTTTAAGGAG
AATTGTCACATCTTCACACGCCTGATCACCGCCGTGCCCAGCCTGCGGGAGCACTTTGAGAACGTGAAGA
AGGCCATCGGCATCTTCGTGAGCACCTCCATCGAGGAGGTGTTTTCCTTCCCTTTTTATAACCAGCTGCT
GACACAGACCCAGATCGACCTGTATAACCAGCTGCTGGGAGGAATCTCTCGGGAGGCAGGCACCGAGAAG
ATCAAGGGCCTGAACGAGGTGCTGAATCTGGCCATCCAGAAGAATGATGAGACAGCCCACATCATCGCCT
CCCTGCCACACAGATTCATCCCCCTGTTTAAGCAGATCCTGTCCGATAGGAACACCCTGTCTTTCATCCT
GGAGGAGTTTAAGAGCGACGAGGAAGTGATCCAGTCCTTCTGCAAGTACAAGACACTGCTGAGAAACGAG
AACGTGCTGGAGACAGCCGAGGCCCTGTTTAACGAGCTGAACAGCATCGACCTGACACACATCTTCATCA
GCCACAAGAAGCTGGAGACAATCAGCAGCGCCCTGTGCGACCACTGGGATACACTGAGGAATGCCCTGTA
TGAGCGGAGAATCTCCGAGCTGACAGGCAAGATCACCAAGTCTGCCAAGGAGAAGGTGCAGCGCAGCCTG
AAGCACGAGGATATCAACCTGCAGGAGATCATCTCTGCCGCAGGCAAGGAGCTGAGCGAGGCCTTCAAGC
AGAAAACCAGCGAGATCCTGTCCCACGCACACGCCGCCCTGGATCAGCCACTGCCTACAACCCTGAAGAA
GCAGGAGGAGAAGGAGATCCTGAAGTCTCAGCTGGACAGCCTGCTGGGCCTGTACCACCTGCTGGACTGG
TTTGCCGTGGATGAGTCCAACGAGGTGGACCCCGAGTTCTCTGCCCGGCTGACCGGCATCAAGCTGGAGA
TGGAGCCTTCTCTGAGCTTCTACAACAAGGCCAGAAATTATGCCACCAAGAAGCCCTACTCCGTGGAGAA
GTTCAAGCTGAACTTTCAGATGCCTACACTGGCCAGAGGCTGGGACGTGAATAGAGAGAAGAACAATGGC
GCCATCCTGTTTGTGAAGAACGGCCTGTACTATCTGGGCATCATGCCAAAGCAGAAGGGCAGGTATAAGG
CCCTGAGCTTCGAGCCCACAGAGAAAACCAGCGAGGGCTTTGATAAGATGTACTATGACTACTTCCCTGA
TGCCGCCAAGATGATCCCAAAGTGCAGCACCCAGCTGAAGGCCGTGACAGCCCACTTTCAGACCCACACA
ACCCCCATCCTGCTGTCCAACAATTTCATCGAGCCTCTGGAGATCACAAAGGAGATCTACGACCTGAACA
ATCCTGAGAAGGAGCCAAAGAAGTTTCAGACAGCCTACGCCAAGAAAACCGGCGACCAGAAGGGCTACAG
AGAGGCCCTGTGCAAGTGGATCGACTTCACAAGGGATTTTCTGTCCAAGTATACCAAGACAACCTCTATC
GATCTGTCTAGCCTGCGGCCATCCTCTCAGTATAAGGACCTGGGCGAGTACTATGCCGAGCTGAATCCCC
TGCTGTACCACATCAGCTTCCAGAGAATCGCCGAGAAGGAGATCATGGATGCCGTGGAGACAGGCAAGCT
GTACCTGTTCCAGATCTATAACAAGGACTTTGCCAAGGGCCACCACGGCAAGCCTAATCTGCACACACTG
TATTGGACCGGCCTGTTTTCTCCAGAGAACCTGGCCAAGACAAGCATCAAGCTGAATGGCCAGGCCGAGC
TGTTCTACCGCCCTAAGTCCAGGATGAAGAGGATGGCACACCGGCTGGGAGAGAAGATGCTGAACAAGAA
GCTGAAGGATCAGAAAACCCCAATCCCCGACACCCTGTACCAGGAGCTGTACGACTATGTGAATCACAGA
CTGTCCCACGACCTGTCTGATGAGGCCAGGGCCCTGCTGCCCAACGTGATCACCAAGGAGGTGTCTCACG
AGATCATCAAGGATAGGCGCTTTACCAGCGACAAGTTCTTTTTCCACGTGCCTATCACACTGAACTATCA
GGCCGCCAATTCCCCATCTAAGTTCAACCAGAGGGTGAATGCCTACCTGAAGGAGCACCCCGAGACACCT
ATCATCGGCATCGCCCGGGGCGAGAGAAACCTGATCTATATCACAGTGATCGACTCCACCGGCAAGATCC
TGGAGCAGCGGAGCCTGAACACCATCCAGCAGTTTGATTACCAGAAGAAGCTGGACAACAGGGAGAAGGA
GAGGGTGGCAGCAAGGCAGGCCTGGTCTGTGGTGGGCACAATCAAGGATCTGAAGCAGGGCTATCTGAGC
CAGGTCATCCACGAGATCGTGGACCTGATGATCCACTACCAGGCCGTGGTGGTGCTGGAGAACCTGAATT
TCGGCTTTAAGAGCAAGAGGACCGGCATCGCCGAGAAGGCCGTGTACCAGCAGTTCGAGAAGATGCTGAT
CGATAAGCTGAATTGCCTGGTGCTGAAGGACTATCCAGCAGAGAAAGTGGGAGGCGTGCTGAACCCATAC
CAGCTGACAGACCAGTTCACCTCCTTTGCCAAGATGGGCACCCAGTCTGGCTTCCTGTTTTACGTGCCTG
CCCCATATACATCTAAGATCGATCCCCTGACCGGCTTCGTGGACCCCTTCGTGTGGAAAACCATCAAGAA
TCACGAGAGCCGCAAGCACTTCCTGGAGGGCTTCGACTTTCTGCACTACGACGTGAAAACCGGCGACTTC
ATCCTGCACTTTAAGATGAACAGAAATCTGTCCTTCCAGAGGGGCCTGCCCGGCTTTATGCCTGCATGGG
ATATCGTGTTCGAGAAGAACGAGACACAGTTTGACGCCAAGGGCACCCCTTTCATCGCCGGCAAGAGAAT
CGTGCCAGTGATCGAGAATCACAGATTCACCGGCAGATACCGGGACCTGTATCCTGCCAACGAGCTGATC
GCCCTGCTGGAGGAGAAGGGCATCGTGTTCAGGGATGGCTCCAACATCCTGCCAAAGCTGCTGGAGAATG
ACGATTCTCACGCCATCGACACGATGGTGGCCCTGATCCGCAGCGTGCTGCAGATGCGGAACTCCAATGC
CGCCACAGGCGAGGACTATATCAACAGCCCCGTGCGCGATCTGAATGGCGTGTGCTTCGACTCCCGGTTT
CAGAACCCAGAGTGGCCAATGGACGCCGATGCCAATGGCGCCTACCACATCGCCCTGAAGGGCCAGCTGC
TGCTGAATCACCTGAAGGAGAGCAAGGATCTGAAGCTGCAGAACGGCATCTCCAATCAGGACTGGCTGGC
CTACATCCAGGAGCTGCGCAACTCTGGTGGTTCTGGAGGATCTGGTGGTTCTACTAATCTGTCAGATATT
ATTGAAAAGGAGACCGGTAAGCAACTGGTTATCCAGGAATCCATCCTCATGCTCCCAGAGGAGGTGGAAG
AAGTCATTGGGAACAAGCCGGAAAGCGATATACTCGTGCACACCGCCTACGACGAGAGCACCGACGAGAA
TGTCATGCTTCTGACTAGCGACGCCCCTGAATACAAGCCTTGGGCTCTGGTCATACAGGATAGCAACGGT
GAGAACAAGATTAAGATGCTCTCTGGTGGTTCTCCCAAGAAGAAGAGGAAAGTCTAAAGCGGCCGCACTC
CTCAGGTGCAGGCTGCCTATCAGAAGGTGGTGGCTGGTGTGGCCAATGCCCTGGCTCACAAATACCACTG
AGATCTTTTTCCCTCTGCCAAAAATTATGGGGACATCATGAAGCCCCTTGAGCATCTGACTTCTGGCTAA
TAAAGGAAATTTATTTTCATTGCAATAGTGTGTTGGAATTTTTTGTGTCTCTCACTCGGAAGGACATATG
GGAGGGCAAATCATTTAAAACATCAGAATGAGTATTTGGTTTAGAGTTTGGCAACATATGCCATATGCTG
GCTGCCATGAACAAAGGTGGCTATAAAGAGGTCATCAGTATATGAAACAGCCCCCTGCTGTCCATTCCTT
ATTCCATAGAAAAGCCTTGACTTGAGGTTAGATTTTTTTTATATTTTGTTTTGTGTTATTTTTTTCTTTA
ACATCCCTAAAATTTTCCTTACATGTTTTACTAGCCAGATTTTTCCTCCTCTCCTGACTACTCCCAGTCA
TAGCTGTCCCTCTTCTCTTATGAAGATCCCTCGACCTGCAGCCCAAGCTTGGCGTAATCATGGTCATAGC
TGTTTCCTGTGTGAAATTGTTATCCGCTCACAATTCCACACAACATACGAGCCGGAAGCATAAAGTGTAA
AGCCTGGGGTGCCTAATGAGTGAGCTAACTCACATTAATTGCGTTGCGCTCACTGCCCGCTTTCCAGTCG
GGAAACCTGTCGTGCCAGCGGATCCGCATCTCAATTAGTCAGCAACCATAGTCCCGCCCCTAACTCCGCC
CATCCCGCCCCTAACTCCGCCCAGTTCCGCCCATTCTCCGCCCCATGGCTGACTAATTTTTTTTATTTAT
GCAGAGGCCGAGGCCGCCTCGGCCTCTGAGCTATTCCAGAAGTAGTGAGGAGGCTTTTTTGGAGGCCTAG
GCTTTTGCAAAAAGCTAACTTGTTTATTGCAGCTTATAATGGTTACAAATAAAGCAATAGCATCACAAAT
TTCACAAATAAAGCATTTTTTTCACTGCATTCTAGTTGTGGTTTGTCCAAACTCATCAATGTATCTTATC
ATGTCTGGATCCGCTGCATTAATGAATCGGCCAACGCGCGGGGAGAGGCGGTTTGCGTATTGGGCGCTCT
TCCGCTTCCTCGCTCACTGACTCGCTGCGCTCGGTCGTTCGGCTGCGGCGAGCGGTATCAGCTCACTCAA
AGGCGGTAATACGGTTATCCACAGAATCAGGGGATAACGCAGGAAAGAACATGTGAGCAAAAGGCCAGCA
AAAGGCCAGGAACCGTAAAAAGGCCGCGTTGCTGGCGTTTTTCCATAGGCTCCGCCCCCCTGACGAGCAT
CACAAAAATCGACGCTCAAGTCAGAGGTGGCGAAACCCGACAGGACTATAAAGATACCAGGCGTTTCCCC
CTGGAAGCTCCCTCGTGCGCTCTCCTGTTCCGACCCTGCCGCTTACCGGATACCTGTCCGCCTTTCTCCC
TTCGGGAAGCGTGGCGCTTTCTCAATGCTCACGCTGTAGGTATCTCAGTTCGGTGTAGGTCGTTCGCTCC
AAGCTGGGCTGTGTGCACGAACCCCCCGTTCAGCCCGACCGCTGCGCCTTATCCGGTAACTATCGTCTTG
AGTCCAACCCGGTAAGACACGACTTATCGCCACTGGCAGCAGCCACTGGTAACAGGATTAGCAGAGCGAG
GTATGTAGGCGGTGCTACAGAGTTCTTGAAGTGGTGGCCTAACTACGGCTACACTAGAAGGACAGTATTT
GGTATCTGCGCTCTGCTGAAGCCAGTTACCTTCGGAAAAAGAGTTGGTAGCTCTTGATCCGGCAAACAAA
CCACCGCTGGTAGCGGTGGTTTTTTTGTTTGCAAGCAGCAGATTACGCGCAGAAAAAAAGGATCTCAAGA
AGATCCTTTGATCTTTTCTACGGGGTCTGACGCTCAGTGGAACGAAAACTCACGTTAAGGGATTTTGGTC
ATGAGATTATCAAAAAGGATCTTCACCTAGATCCTTTTAAATTAAAAATGAAGTTTTAAATCAATCTAAA
GTATATATGAGTAAACTTGGTCTGACAGTTACCAATGCTTAATCAGTGAGGCACCTATCTCAGCGATCTG
TCTATTTCGTTCATCCATAGTTGCCTGACTCCCCGTCGTGTAGATAACTACGATACGGGAGGGCTTACCA
TCTGGCCCCAGTGCTGCAATGATACCGCGAGACCCACGCTCACCGGCTCCAGATTTATCAGCAATAAACC
AGCCAGCCGGAAGGGCCGAGCGCAGAAGTGGTCCTGCAACTTTATCCGCCTCCATCCAGTCTATTAATTG
TTGCCGGGAAGCTAGAGTAAGTAGTTCGCCAGTTAATAGTTTGCGCAACGTTGTTGCCATTGCTACAGGC
ATCGTGGTGTCACGCTCGTCGTTTGGTATGGCTTCATTCAGCTCCGGTTCCCAACGATCAAGGCGAGTTA
CATGATCCCCCATGTTGTGCAAAAAAGCGGTTAGCTCCTTCGGTCCTCCGATCGTTGTCAGAAGTAAGTT
GGCCGCAGTGTTATCACTCATGGTTATGGCAGCACTGCATAATTCTCTTACTGTCATGCCATCCGTAAGA
TGCTTTTCTGTGACTGGTGAGTACTCAACCAAGTCATTCTGAGAATAGTGTATGCGGCGACCGAGTTGCT
CTTGCCCGGCGTCAATACGGGATAATACCGCGCCACATAGCAGAACTTTAAAAGTGCTCATCATTGGAAA
ACGTTCTTCGGGGCGAAAACTCTCAAGGATCTTACCGCTGTTGAGATCCAGTTCGATGTAACCCACTCGT
GCACCCAACTGATCTTCAGCATCTTTTACTTTCACCAGCGTTTCTGGGTGAGCAAAAACAGGAAGGCAAA
ATGCCGCAAAAAAGGGAATAAGGGCGACACGGAAATGTTGAATACTCATACTCTTCCTTTTTCAATATTA
TTGAAGCATTTATCAGGGTTATTGTCTCATGAGCGGATACATATTTGAATGTATTTAGAAAAATAAACAA
ATAGGGGTTCCGCGCACATTTCCCCGAAAAGTGCCACCTG
