Features (pLannotate 1.2.2; 21 found; start..end, strand, type, name):
      5..384     +  enhancer       CMV enhancer: human cytomegalovirus immediate early enhancer
    386..662     +  promoter       chicken β-actin promoter: No description available
    663..1679    +  intron         chimeric intron: chimera between introns from chicken β-actin and rabbit β-globin
   1728..1764    +  misc_feature   MCS (fragment): multiple cloning site
   1844..2527    +  CDS            Apobec1: ABEC1_RAT - Experimental evidence at protein level: Swiss-Prot protein existence level 1. Catalytic component of the apolipoprotein B mRNA editing enzyme complex which is responsible for the postranscriptional editing of a CAA codon for Gln to a UAA codon for stop in the APOB mRNA. May also play a role in the epigenetic regulation of gene expression by participating in DNA demethylation. From Rattus norvegicus (Rat).
   2528..2601    +  CDS            ABE(7.10) (fragment): adenine base editor comprising wild-type E. coli TadA fused to the evolved TadA*(7.10) mutant (Gaudelli et al., 2017)
   2624..6541    +  CDS            AsCpf1: CRISPR-associated protein from Acidaminococcus sp. BV3L6 (Zetsche et al., 2015)
   6572..6820    +  CDS            UGI: UNGI_BPPB2 - Experimental evidence at protein level: Swiss-Prot protein existence level 1. This protein binds specifically and reversibly to the host uracil-DNA glycosylase, preventing removal of uracil residues from PBS2 DNA by the host uracil-excision repair system. From Bacillus phage PBS2 (Bacteriophage PBS2).
   6866..6937    +  CDS            HBB (fragment): HBB_PONPY - Experimental evidence at transcript level: Swiss-Prot protein existence level 2. Involved in oxygen transport from the lung to the various peripheral tissues. From Pongo pygmaeus (Bornean orangutan).
   7008..7063    +  polyA_signal   β-globin poly(A) signal: rabbit β-globin polyadenylation signal (Gil and Proudfoot, 1987)
   7448..7464    -  protein_bind   lac operator: The lac repressor binds to the lac operator to inhibit transcription in E. coli. This inhibition can be relieved by adding lactose or isopropyl-β-D-thiogalactopyranoside (IPTG). lac repressor encoded by lacI
   7472..7502    -  promoter       lac promoter: promoter for the E. coli lac operon
   7517..7538    -  protein_bind   CAP binding site: CAP binding activates transcription in the presence of cAMP. E. coli catabolite activator protein
   7551..7590    -  CDS            lacI (fragment): lac repressor; lacI; The lac repressor binds to the lac operator to inhibit transcription in E. coli. This inhibition can be relieved by adding lactose or isopropyl-β-D-thiogalactopyranoside (IPTG).
   7597..7619    +  promoter       SV40 promoter (fragment): SV40 enhancer and early promoter
   7643..7778    +  rep_origin     SV40 ori: SV40 origin of replication
   7798..7932    +  polyA_signal   SV40 poly(A) signal: SV40 polyadenylation signal
   7934..7988    -  CDS            lacI (fragment): lac repressor; lacI; The lac repressor binds to the lac operator to inhibit transcription in E. coli. This inhibition can be relieved by adding lactose or isopropyl-β-D-thiogalactopyranoside (IPTG).
   8171..8759    -  rep_origin     ori: high-copy-number ColE1/pMB1/pBR322/pUC origin of replication
   8930..9790    -  CDS            AmpR: β-lactamase; bla; confers resistance to ampicillin, carbenicillin, and related antibiotics
   9791..9895    -  promoter       AmpR promoter: bla
>Addgene plasmid #114084 | pCAG-NLS(SV40)x2-rAPOBEC1-gs-XTEN-gs-hdenAsCas12a(E174R/S542R/K548R/D908A)-gs-UGI-NLS(SV40)(enAsBE1.4) (RTW1028) | addgene full sequence | sequence record 230536 | Addgene Partial NGS Result
GGTCGACATTGATTATTGACTAGTTATTAATAGTAATCAATTACGGGGTCATTAGTTCATAGCCCATATA
TGGAGTTCCGCGTTACATAACTTACGGTAAATGGCCCGCCTGGCTGACCGCCCAACGACCCCCGCCCATT
GACGTCAATAATGACGTATGTTCCCATAGTAACGCCAATAGGGACTTTCCATTGACGTCAATGGGTGGAG
TATTTACGGTAAACTGCCCACTTGGCAGTACATCAAGTGTATCATATGCCAAGTACGCCCCCTATTGACG
TCAATGACGGTAAATGGCCCGCCTGGCATTATGCCCAGTACATGACCTTATGGGACTTTCCTACTTGGCA
GTACATCTACGTATTAGTCATCGCTATTACCATGGTCGAGGTGAGCCCCACGTTCTGCTTCACTCTCCCC
ATCTCCCCCCCCTCCCCACCCCCAATTTTGTATTTATTTATTTTTTAATTATTTTGTGCAGCGATGGGGG
CGGGGGGGGGGGGGGNSGCGCGCCRGGSGGGGSGGGGSGGGGCGAGGGGSGGGGSGGGGSGRGGSGGAGA
GGTGCGGCGGCAGCCAATCAGAGCGGCGCGCTCCGAAAGTTTCCTTTTATGGCGAGGCGGCGGCGGCGGC
GGCCCTATAAAAAGCGAAGCGCGCGGCGGGCGGGAGTCGCTGCGCGCTGCCTTCGCCCCGTGCCCCGCTC
CGCCGCCGCCTCGCGCCGCCCGCCCCGGCTCTGACTGACCGCGTTACTCCCACAGGTGAGCGGGCGGGAC
GGCCCTTCTCCTCCGGGCTGTAATTAGCGCTTGGTTTAATGACGGCTTGTTTCTTTTCTGTGGCTGCGTG
AAAGCCTTGAGGGGCTCCGGGAGGGCCCTTTGTGCGGGGGGAGCGGCTCGGGGGGTGCGTGCGTGTGTGT
GTGCGTGGGGAGCGCCGCGTGCGGCTCCGCGCTGCCCGGCGGCTGTGAGCGCTGCGGGCGCGGCGCGGGG
CTTTGTGCGCTCCGCAGTGTGCGCGAGGGGAGCGCGGCCGGGGGCGGTGCCCCGCGGTGCGGGGGGGGCT
GCGAGGGGAACAAAGGCTGCGTGCGGGGTGTGTGCGKGGGGGGGTGAGCAGGGGGTGTGGGCGCGTCGGT
CGGGCTGCAACCCCCCCTGCACCCCCCTCCCCGAGTTGCTGAGCACGGCCCGGCTTCGGGTGCGGGGCTC
CGTACGGGGCGTGGCGCGGGGCTCGCCGTGCCGGGCGGGGGGTGGCGGCAGGTGGGGGTGCCGGGCGGGG
CGGGGCCGCCTCGGGCCGGGGAGGGCTCGGGGGAGGGGCGCGGCGGCCCCCGGAGCGCCGGCGGCTGTCG
AGGCGCGGCGAGCCGCAGCCATTGCCTTTTATGGTAATCGTGCGAGAGGGCGCAGGGACTTCCTTTGTCC
CAAATCTGTGCGGAGCCGAAATCTGGGAGGCGCCGCCGCACCCCCTCTAGCGGGCGCGGGGCGAAGCGGT
GCGGCGCCGGCAGGAAGGAAATGGGCGGGGAGGGCCTTCGTGCGTCGCCGCGCCGCCGTCCCCTTCTCCC
TCTCCAGCCTCGGGGCTGTCCGCGGGGGGACGGCTGCCTTCGGGGGGGACGGGGCAGGGCGGGGTTCGGC
TTCTGGCGTGTGACCGGCGGCTCTAGAGCCTCTGCTAACCATGTTCATGCCTTCTTCTTTTTCCTACAGC
TCCTGGGCAACGTGCTGGTTATTGTGCTGTCTCATCATTTTGGCAAAGAATTCTGCAGTCGACGGTACCG
CGGGCCCGGGATCCACCGGTCGCCACCATGGGCCCAAAGAAAAAGAGGAAAGTCGGCAGTGGACCTAAAA
AGAAACGAAAGGTTGGGTCAGGTAGCTCAGAGACTGGCCCAGTGGCTGTGGACCCCACATTGAGACGGCG
GATCGAGCCCCATGAGTTTGAGGTATTCTTCGATCCGAGAGAGCTCCGCAAGGAGACCTGCCTGCTTTAC
GAAATTAATTGGGGGGGCCGGCACTCCATTTGGCGACATACATCACAGAACACTAACAAGCACGTCGAAG
TCAACTTCATCGAGAAGTTCACGACAGAAAGATATTTCTGTCCGAACACAAGGTGCAGCATTACCTGGTT
TCTCAGCTGGAGCCCATGCGGCGAATGTAGTAGGGCCATCACTGAATTCCTGTCAAGGTATCCCCACGTC
ACTCTGTTTATTTACATCGCAAGGCTGTACCACCACGCTGACCCCCGCAATCGACAAGGCCTGCGGGATT
TGATCTCTTCAGGTGTGACTATCCAAATTATGACTGAGCAGGAGTCAGGATACTGCTGGAGAAACTTTGT
GAATTATAGCCCGAGTAATGAAGCCCACTGGCCTAGGTATCCCCATCTGTGGGTACGACTGTACGTTCTT
GAACTGTACTGCATCATACTGGGCCTGCCTCCTTGTCTCAACATTCTGAGAAGGAAGCAGCCACAGCTGA
CATTCTTTACCATCGCTCTTCAGTCTTGTCATTACCAGCGACTGCCCCCACACATTCTCTGGGCCACCGG
GTTGAAATCTGGTGGTTCTTCTGGTGGTTCTAGCGGCAGCGAGACTCCCGGGACCTCAGAGTCCGCCACA
CCCGAAAGTTCCGGAGGGAGTAGCGGCGGGTCTACACAGTTCGAGGGCTTTACCAACCTGTATCAGGTGA
GCAAGACACTGCGGTTTGAGCTGATCCCACAGGGCAAGACCCTGAAGCACATCCAGGAGCAGGGCTTCAT
CGAGGAGGACAAGGCCCGCAATGATCACTACAAGGAGCTGAAGCCCATCATCGATCGGATCTACAAGACC
TATGCCGACCAGTGCCTGCAGCTGGTGCAGCTGGATTGGGAGAACCTGAGCGCCGCCATCGACTCCTATA
GAAAGGAGAAAACCGAGGAGACAAGGAACGCCCTGATCGAGGAGCAGGCCACATATCGCAATGCCATCCA
CGACTACTTCATCGGCCGGACAGACAACCTGACCGATGCCATCAATAAGAGACACGCCGAGATCTACAAG
GGCCTGTTCAAGGCCGAGCTGTTTAATGGCAAGGTGCTGAAGCAGCTGGGCACCGTGACCACAACCGAGC
ACGAGAACGCCCTGCTGCGGAGCTTCGACAAGTTTACAACCTACTTCTCCGGCTTTTATAGAAACAGGAA
GAACGTGTTCAGCGCCGAGGATATCAGCACAGCCATCCCACACCGCATCGTGCAGGACAACTTCCCCAAG
TTTAAGGAGAATTGTCACATCTTCACACGCCTGATCACCGCCGTGCCCAGCCTGCGGGAGCACTTTGAGA
ACGTGAAGAAGGCCATCGGCATCTTCGTGAGCACCTCCATCGAGGAGGTGTTTTCCTTCCCTTTTTATAA
CCAGCTGCTGACACAGACCCAGATCGACCTGTATAACCAGCTGCTGGGAGGAATCTCTCGGGAGGCAGGC
ACCGAGAAGATCAAGGGCCTGAACGAGGTGCTGAATCTGGCCATCCAGAAGAATGATGAGACAGCCCACA
TCATCGCCTCCCTGCCACACAGATTCATCCCCCTGTTTAAGCAGATCCTGTCCGATAGGAACACCCTGTC
TTTCATCCTGGAGGAGTTTAAGAGCGACGAGGAAGTGATCCAGTCCTTCTGCAAGTACAAGACACTGCTG
AGAAACGAGAACGTGCTGGAGACAGCCGAGGCCCTGTTTAACGAGCTGAACAGCATCGACCTGACACACA
TCTTCATCAGCCACAAGAAGCTGGAGACAATCAGCAGCGCCCTGTGCGACCACTGGGATACACTGAGGAA
TGCCCTGTATGAGCGGAGAATCTCCGAGCTGACAGGCAAGATCACCAAGTCTGCCAAGGAGAAGGTGCAG
CGCAGCCTGAAGCACGAGGATATCAACCTGCAGGAGATCATCTCTGCCGCAGGCAAGGAGCTGAGCGAGG
CCTTCAAGCAGAAAACCAGCGAGATCCTGTCCCACGCACACGCCGCCCTGGATCAGCCACTGCCTACAAC
CCTGAAGAAGCAGGAGGAGAAGGAGATCCTGAAGTCTCAGCTGGACAGCCTGCTGGGCCTGTACCACCTG
CTGGACTGGTTTGCCGTGGATGAGTCCAACGAGGTGGACCCCGAGTTCTCTGCCCGGCTGACCGGCATCA
AGCTGGAGATGGAGCCTTCTCTGAGCTTCTACAACAAGGCCAGAAATTATGCCACCAAGAAGCCCTACTC
CGTGGAGAAGTTCAAGCTGAACTTTCAGATGCCTACACTGGCCAGAGGCTGGGACGTGAATAGAGAGAAG
AACAATGGCGCCATCCTGTTTGTGAAGAACGGCCTGTACTATCTGGGCATCATGCCAAAGCAGAAGGGCA
GGTATAAGGCCCTGAGCTTCGAGCCCACAGAGAAAACCAGCGAGGGCTTTGATAAGATGTACTATGACTA
CTTCCCTGATGCCGCCAAGATGATCCCAAAGTGCAGCACCCAGCTGAAGGCCGTGACAGCCCACTTTCAG
ACCCACACAACCCCCATCCTGCTGTCCAACAATTTCATCGAGCCTCTGGAGATCACAAAGGAGATCTACG
ACCTGAACAATCCTGAGAAGGAGCCAAAGAAGTTTCAGACAGCCTACGCCAAGAAAACCGGCGACCAGAA
GGGCTACAGAGAGGCCCTGTGCAAGTGGATCGACTTCACAAGGGATTTTCTGTCCAAGTATACCAAGACA
ACCTCTATCGATCTGTCTAGCCTGCGGCCATCCTCTCAGTATAAGGACCTGGGCGAGTACTATGCCGAGC
TGAATCCCCTGCTGTACCACATCAGCTTCCAGAGAATCGCCGAGAAGGAGATCATGGATGCCGTGGAGAC
AGGCAAGCTGTACCTGTTCCAGATCTATAACAAGGACTTTGCCAAGGGCCACCACGGCAAGCCTAATCTG
CACACACTGTATTGGACCGGCCTGTTTTCTCCAGAGAACCTGGCCAAGACAAGCATCAAGCTGAATGGCC
AGGCCGAGCTGTTCTACCGCCCTAAGTCCAGGATGAAGAGGATGGCACACCGGCTGGGAGAGAAGATGCT
GAACAAGAAGCTGAAGGATCAGAAAACCCCAATCCCCGACACCCTGTACCAGGAGCTGTACGACTATGTG
AATCACAGACTGTCCCACGACCTGTCTGATGAGGCCAGGGCCCTGCTGCCCAACGTGATCACCAAGGAGG
TGTCTCACGAGATCATCAAGGATAGGCGCTTTACCAGCGACAAGTTCTTTTTCCACGTGCCTATCACACT
GAACTATCAGGCCGCCAATTCCCCATCTAAGTTCAACCAGAGGGTGAATGCCTACCTGAAGGAGCACCCC
GAGACACCTATCATCGGCATCGCCCGGGGCGAGAGAAACCTGATCTATATCACAGTGATCGACTCCACCG
GCAAGATCCTGGAGCAGCGGAGCCTGAACACCATCCAGCAGTTTGATTACCAGAAGAAGCTGGACAACAG
GGAGAAGGAGAGGGTGGCAGCAAGGCAGGCCTGGTCTGTGGTGGGCACAATCAAGGATCTGAAGCAGGGC
TATCTGAGCCAGGTCATCCACGAGATCGTGGACCTGATGATCCACTACCAGGCCGTGGTGGTGCTGGAGA
ACCTGAATTTCGGCTTTAAGAGCAAGAGGACCGGCATCGCCGAGAAGGCCGTGTACCAGCAGTTCGAGAA
GATGCTGATCGATAAGCTGAATTGCCTGGTGCTGAAGGACTATCCAGCAGAGAAAGTGGGAGGCGTGCTG
AACCCATACCAGCTGACAGACCAGTTCACCTCCTTTGCCAAGATGGGCACCCAGTCTGGCTTCCTGTTTT
ACGTGCCTGCCCCATATACATCTAAGATCGATCCCCTGACCGGCTTCGTGGACCCCTTCGTGTGGAAAAC
CATCAAGAATCACGAGAGCCGCAAGCACTTCCTGGAGGGCTTCGACTTTCTGCACTACGACGTGAAAACC
GGCGACTTCATCCTGCACTTTAAGATGAACAGAAATCTGTCCTTCCAGAGGGGCCTGCCCGGCTTTATGC
CTGCATGGGATATCGTGTTCGAGAAGAACGAGACACAGTTTGACGCCAAGGGCACCCCTTTCATCGCCGG
CAAGAGAATCGTGCCAGTGATCGAGAATCACAGATTCACCGGCAGATACCGGGACCTGTATCCTGCCAAC
GAGCTGATCGCCCTGCTGGAGGAGAAGGGCATCGTGTTCAGGGATGGCTCCAACATCCTGCCAAAGCTGC
TGGAGAATGACGATTCTCACGCCATCGACACGATGGTGGCCCTGATCCGCAGCGTGCTGCAGATGCGGAA
CTCCAATGCCGCCACAGGCGAGGACTATATCAACAGCCCCGTGCGCGATCTGAATGGCGTGTGCTTCGAC
TCCCGGTTTCAGAACCCAGAGTGGCCAATGGACGCCGATGCCAATGGCGCCTACCACATCGCCCTGAAGG
GCCAGCTGCTGCTGAATCACCTGAAGGAGAGCAAGGATCTGAAGCTGCAGAACGGCATCTCCAATCAGGA
CTGGCTGGCCTACATCCAGGAGCTGCGCAACTCTGGTGGTTCTGGAGGATCTGGTGGTTCTACTAATCTG
TCAGATATTATTGAAAAGGAGACCGGTAAGCAACTGGTTATCCAGGAATCCATCCTCATGCTCCCAGAGG
AGGTGGAAGAAGTCATTGGGAACAAGCCGGAAAGCGATATACTCGTGCACACCGCCTACGACGAGAGCAC
CGACGAGAATGTCATGCTTCTGACTAGCGACGCCCCTGAATACAAGCCTTGGGCTCTGGTCATACAGGAT
AGCAACGGTGAGAACAAGATTAAGATGCTCTCTGGTGGTTCTCCCAAGAAGAAGAGGAAAGTCTAAAGCG
GCCGCACTCCTCAGGTGCAGGCTGCCTATCAGAAGGTGGTGGCTGGTGTGGCCAATGCCCTGGCTCACAA
ATACCACTGAGATCTTTTTCCCTCTGCCAAAAATTATGGGGACATCATGAAGCCCCTTGAGCATCTGACT
TCTGGCTAATAAAGGAAATTTATTTTCATTGCAATAGTGTGTTGGAATTTTTTGTGTCTCTCACTCGGAA
GGACATATGGGAGGGCAAATCATTTAAAACATCAGAATGAGTATTTGGTTTAGAGTTTGGCAACATATGC
CCATATGCTGGCTGCCATGAACAAAGGTTGGCTATAAAGAGGTCATCAGTATATGAAACAGCCCCCTGCT
GTCCATTCCTTATTCCATAGAAAAGCCTTGACTTGAGGTTAGATTTTTTTTATATTTTGTTTTGTGTTAT
TTTTTTCTTTAACATCCCTAAAATTTTCCTTACATGTTTTACTAGCCAGATTTTTCCTCCTCTCCTGACT
ACTCCCAGTCATAGCTGTCCCTCTTCTCTTATGGAGATCCCTCGACCTGCAGCCCAAGCTTGGCGTAATC
ATGGTCATAGCTGTTTCCTGTGTGAAATTGTTATCCGCTCACAATTCCACACAACATACGAGCCGGAAGC
ATAAAGTGTAAAGCCTGGGGTGCCTAATGAGTGAGCTAACTCACATTAATTGCGTTGCGCTCACTGCCCG
CTTTCCAGTCGGGAAACCTGTCGTGCCAGCGGATCCGCATCTCAATTAGTCAGCAACCATAGTCCCGCCC
CTAACTCCGCCCATCCCGCCCCTAACTCCGCCCAGTTCCGCCCATTCTCCGCCCCATGGCTGACTAATTT
TTTTTATTTATGCAGAGGCCGAGGCCGCCTCGGCCTCTGAGCTATTCCAGAAGTAGTGAGGAGGCTTTTT
TGGAGGCCTAGGCTTTTGCAAAAAGCTAACTTGTTTATTGCAGCTTATAATGGTTACAAATAAAGCAATA
GCATCACAAATTTCACAAATAAAGCATTTTTTTCACTGCATTCTAGTTGTGGTTTGTCCAAACTCATCAA
TGTATCTTATCATGTCTGGATCCGCTGCATTAATGAATCGGCCAACGCGCGGGGAGAGGCGGTTTGCGTA
TTGGGCGCTCTTCCGCTTCCTCGCTCACTGACTCGCTGCGCTCGGTCGTTCGGCTGCGGCGAGCGGTATC
AGCTCACTCAAAGGCGGTAATACGGTTATCCACAGAATCAGGGGATAACGCAGGAAAGAACATGTGAGCA
AAAGGCCAGCAAAAGGCCAGGAACCGTAAAAAGGCCGCGTTGCTGGCGTTTTTCCATAGGCTCCGCCCCC
CTGACGAGCATCACAAAAATCGACGCTCAAGTCAGAGGTGGCGAAACCCGACAGGACTATAAAGATACCA
GGCGTTTCCCCCTGGAAGCTCCCTCGTGCGCTCTCCTGTTCCGACCCTGCCGCTTACCGGATACCTGTCC
GCCTTTCTCCCTTCGGGAAGCGTGGCGCTTTCTCATAGCTCACGCTGTAGGTATCTCAGTTCGGTGTAGG
TCGTTCGCTCCAAGCTGGGCTGTGTGCACGAACCCCCCGTTCAGCCCGACCGCTGCGCCTTATCCGGTAA
CTATCGTCTTGAGTCCAACCCGGTAAGACACGACTTATCGCCACTGGCAGCAGCCACTGGTAACAGGATT
AGCAGAGCGAGGTATGTAGGCGGTGCTACAGAGTTCTTGAAGTGGTGGCCTAACTACGGCTACACTAGAA
GAACAGTATTTGGTATCTGCGCTCTGCTGAAGCCAGTTACCTTCGGAAAAAGAGTTGGTAGCTCTTGATC
CGGCAAACAAACCACCGCTGGTAGCGGTGGTTTTTTTGTTTGCAAGCAGCAGATTACGCGCAGAAAAAAA
GGATCTCAAGAAGATCCTTTGATCTTTTCTACGGGGTCTGACGCTCAGTGGAACGAAAACTCACGTTAAG
GGATTTTGGTCATGAGATTATCAAAAAGGATCTTCACCTAGATCCTTTTAAATTAAAAATGAAGTTTTAA
ATCAATCTAAAGTATATATGAGTAAACTTGGTCTGACAGTTACCAATGCTTAATCAGTGAGGCACCTATC
TCAGCGATCTGTCTATTTCGTTCATCCATAGTTGCCTGACTCCCCGTCGTGTAGATAACTACGATACGGG
AGGGCTTACCATCTGGCCCCAGTGCTGCAATGATACCGCGAGACCCACGCTCACCGGCTCCAGATTTATC
AGCAATAAACCAGCCAGCCGGAAGGGCCGAGCGCAGAAGTGGTCCTGCAACTTTATCCGCCTCCATCCAG
TCTATTAATTGTTGCCGGGAAGCTAGAGTAAGTAGTTCGCCAGTTAATAGTTTGCGCAACGTTGTTGCCA
TTGCTACAGGCATCGTGGTGTCACGCTCGTCGTTTGGTATGGCTTCATTCAGCTCCGGTTCCCAACGATC
AAGGCGAGTTACATGATCCCCCATGTTGTGCAAAAAAGCGGTTAGCTCCTTCGGTCCTCCGATCGTTGTC
AGAAGTAAGTTGGCCGCAGTGTTATCACTCATGGTTATGGCAGCACTGCATAATTCTCTTACTGTCATGC
CATCCGTAAGATGCTTTTCTGTGACTGGTGAGTACTCAACCAAGTCATTCTGAGAATAGTGTATGCGGCG
ACCGAGTTGCTCTTGCCCGGCGTCAATACGGGATAATACCGCGCCACATAGCAGAACTTTAAAAGTGCTC
ATCATTGGAAAACGTTCTTCGGGGCGAAAACTCTCAAGGATCTTACCGCTGTTGAGATCCAGTTCGATGT
AACCCACTCGTGCACCCAACTGATCTTCAGCATCTTTTACTTTCACCAGCGTTTCTGGGTGAGCAAAAAC
AGGAAGGCAAAATGCCGCAAAAAAGGGAATAAGGGCGACACGGAAATGTTGAATACTCATACTCTTCCTT
TTTCAATATTATTGAAGCATTTATCAGGGTTATTGTCTCATGAGCGGATACATATTTGAATGTATTTAGA
AAAATAAACAAATAGGGGTTCCGCGCACATTTCCCCGAAAAGTGCCACCTG
